>Addgene plasmid #49197 | pAdTrack-mLIP | addgene partial sequence | sequence record 74266 | mCebpb-Rev 5'-TGGTAGCCCAGGTAGGCG-3'
GGCCGCCATGGTGGGGTACCAGATCTCTAGCGGATCTGACGGTTCACTAAACCAGCTCTGCTTATATAGA
CCTCCCACCGTACACGCCTACCGCCCATTTGCGTCAATGGGGCGGAGTTGTTACGACATTTTGGAAAGTC
CCGTTGATTTTGGTGCCAAAACAAACTCCCATTGACGTCAATGGGGTGGAGACTTGGAAATCCCCGTGAG
TCAAACCGCTATCCACGCCCATTGATGTACTGCCAAAACCGCATCACCATGGTAATAGCGATGACTAATA
CGTAGATGTACTGCCAAGTAGGAAAGTCCCATAAGGTCATGTACTGGGCATAATGCCAGGCGGGCCATTT
ACCGTCATTGACGTCAATAGGGGGCGTACTTGGCATATGATACACTTGATGTACTGCCAAGTGGGCAGTT
TACCGTAAATACTCCACCCATTGACGTCAATGGAAAGTCCCTATTGGCGTTACTATGGGAACATACGTCA
TTATTGACGTCAATGGGCGGGGGTCGTTGGGCGGTCAGCCAGGCGGGCCATTTACCGTAAGTTATGTAAC
GCGGAACTCCATATATGGGCTATGAACTAATGACCCCGTAATTGATTACTATTAGACGTTTATCACTGCT
AGAGGATCTGGGCGTGGTTAAGGGTGGGAAAGAATATATAAGGTGGGGGTCTTATGTAGTTTTGTATCTG
TTTTGCAGCAGCCGCCGCCGCCATGAGCACCAACTCGTTTGATGGAAGCATTGTGAGCTCATATTTGACA
ACGCGCATGCCC
