[The description below was written by a language model from this plasmid's Addgene catalogue record.]
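Description:
pAdTrack-mLIP is an adenoviral shuttle vector built on the pAdTrack-CMV backbone, carrying the LIP (liver-enriched inhibitory protein) fragment of mouse C/EBPbeta (Cebpb). It is propagated in E. coli under kanamycin selection; the copy number is not recorded, and no feature table is available, so the origin of replication and other backbone elements are not itemised in the record.

The insert is a 447 bp fragment covering only the LIP portion of the Cebpb coding sequence, cloned by restriction digestion between EcoRV and BglII sites (both retained) and expressed from a CMV promoter. LIP is the shortest of the C/EBPbeta isoforms that arise from a single mRNA. It keeps the C-terminal basic leucine zipper DNA-binding and dimerisation region but lacks most of the N-terminal transactivation domain, so it is generally regarded as a dominant-negative or inhibitory counterpart to the longer LAP isoforms. No epitope tag or fusion partner is listed.

As a shuttle plasmid of the pAdTrack family, the construct is not itself a complete viral genome. Such vectors are normally linearised and recombined in bacteria with an adenoviral backbone plasmid to produce a recombinant, replication-defective adenoviral genome, which is then packaged in a complementing cell line. pAdTrack-CMV is generally known to carry a separate GFP expression cassette that lets transfected or infected cells be tracked, although this record does not list it explicitly. The stated purpose is simply adenoviral delivery of mouse LIP, which would suit studies in which C/EBPbeta isoform balance or C/EBP-dependent transcription is manipulated in mammalian cells or tissues.
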