Addgene plasmid #49197: pAdTrack-mLIP
Purpose: adenoviral shuttle vector with mouse C/EBPbeta LIP fragment
Depositing lab: Jed Friedman. Depositing organization: University of Colorado Denver and Anschutz Medical Campus.
Backbone
  Vector backbone: pAdTrack-CMV
  Backbone manufacturer: Bert Vogelstein (Addgene plasmid 16405)
  Vector type: Adenoviral
Growth in bacteria
  Bacterial resistance: Kanamycin, 50 μg/mL
  Growth temperature: 37°C
  Growth strain: DH5alpha
  Copy number: Unknown
Gene/Insert
  Gene/Insert name: C/EBPbeta (LIP fragment) (alt names: CCAAT/enhancer binding protein (C/EBP), beta; LIP (liver-enriched inhibitory factor))
  Species: M. musculus (mouse)
  Insert size (bp): 447
  Mutation: only the LIP fragment
  Entrez Gene: Cebpb (a.k.a. C/EBPbeta, CRP2, IL-6DBP, LAP, LIP, NF-IL6, NF-M, Nfil6)
  Promoter: CMV
  Cloning method: Restriction Enzyme; 5′ cloning site EcoRV (not destroyed); 3′ cloning site BglII (not destroyed)
  Sequencing primers: 5′ unknown
Terms and licenses: Academic/Nonprofit Terms; Industry Terms: Not Available to Industry
How to cite: pAdTrack-mLIP was a gift from Jed Friedman (Addgene plasmid # 49197 ; http://n2t.net/addgene:49197 ; RRID:Addgene_49197)
